>Addgene plasmid #47861 | pNCMV 6bE6 I127T | addgene partial sequence | sequence record 70066 | Bglob-intron-F 5'-ctggtcatcatcctgccttt-3'
AATGATATACACTGTTTGAGATGAGGATAAAATACTCTGAGTCCAAACCGGGCCCCTCTGCTAACCATGT
TCATGCCTTCTTCTCTTTCCTACAGCTCCTGGGCAACGTGCTGGTTGTTGTGCTGTCTCATCATTTTGGC
AAAGAATTCCTCGACGGATCTATGGACTACAAGGATGACGATGACAAGCTCGATGGAGGATACCCATACG
ATGTTCCAGATTACGCTGATTCGACTGGAATGGAAAGTGCAAATGCCTCCACGTCTGCAACGACCATAGA
CCAGTTGTGCAAGACGTTTAATCTATCTATGCATACGTTGCAAATTAATTGTGTGTTTTGCAAGAATGCA
CTGACCACAGCAGAGATTTATTCATATGCATATAAACACCTAAAGGTCCTGTTTCGAGGCGGCTATCCAT
ATGCAGCCTGCGCGTGCTGCCTAGAATTTCATGGAAAAATAAACCAATATAGACACTTTGATTATGCTGG
ATATGCAACAACAGTTGAAGAAGAAACTAAACAAGACATCTTAGACGTGCTAATTCGGTGCTACCTGTGT
CACAAACCGCTGTGTGAAGTAGAAAAGGTAAAACATATACTAACCAAGGCGCGGTTCACAAAGCTAAATT
GTACGTGGAAGGGTCGCTGCCTACACTGCTGGACAACATGCATGGAAGACATGTTACCCTAAAAGCTATC
GGATCCGTCGAGGAATTCACTCCTCAGGTGCAGGCTGCCTATCAGAAGGTGGTGGCTGGTGTGGCCAATG
CCCTGGCTCACAAATACCACTGAGATCTTTTTCCCTCTGCCAAAAATTATGGGGACATCATGAAGCCCCT
TGAGCATCTGACTTCTGGCTAATAAAGGAAATTTATTTTCATTGCAATAGTGTGTTGGAATTTTTTGTGT
CTCTCACTCGGAAGGACATATGGGAGGGCAAATCATTTAAAACATCAGAATGAGTATTTGGTTTAGAGTT
TGGCAACATATGCCCATATGCTGGCTGCCATGAACAAAGGTTGGCTATAAAGAGG
