[The description below was written by a language model from this plasmid's Addgene catalogue record.]
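Description:
pNCMV 6bE6 I127T is a mammalian expression plasmid of about 7 kb, built on the roughly 6.55 kb pNCMV backbone. It is maintained in E. coli as a high-copy plasmid under ampicillin selection, and it carries a neomycin resistance marker so that transfected mammalian cells can be selected with G418, allowing either transient expression or derivation of stable populations. The record does not include a feature table, so details such as the bacterial origin, polyadenylation signal and the promoter driving the neomycin marker are not stated.

The payload is the 447 bp E6 open reading frame of human papillomavirus type 6b, a low-risk mucosal HPV, placed under control of the CMV promoter for strong constitutive expression. FLAG and HA epitope tags supplied by the backbone are fused to the N terminus of E6, which permits detection and immunoprecipitation of the protein with standard tag antibodies. The insert was introduced at an EcoRV site, which was destroyed at both junctions during cloning. E6 carries the point substitution I127T, which according to the record renders the protein defective for binding to E6AP, the cellular ubiquitin ligase that E6 proteins engage through its LXXLL motif.

The construct therefore serves as a binding-deficient mutant, most naturally used for comparison with wild-type 6b E6. The associated work examined how mucosal HPV E6 proteins activate cap-dependent translation and whether this depends on the integrity of the LXXLL-binding function, and this plasmid is suited to separating E6AP-dependent from E6AP-independent activities of E6 in cultured mammalian cells.
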