Addgene plasmid #47861: pNCMV 6bE6 I127T
Purpose: Defective for E6AP binding
Depositing lab: Karl Munger. Depositing organization: Brigham and Women's Hospital. Publication: Activation of cap dependent translation by mucosal Human Papillomavirus E6 proteins is dependent on the integrity of the LXXLL binding motif. Spangle J, Ghosh-Choudhury N, Munger K. J Virol. 2012 May 2. 10.1128/JVI.00487-12 PubMed 22553330.
Backbone
  Vector backbone: pNCMV
  Backbone size w/o insert (bp): 6550
  Total vector size (bp): 7000
  Vector type: Mammalian Expression
  Selectable markers: Neomycin (select with G418)
Growth in bacteria
  Bacterial resistance: Ampicillin, 100 μg/mL
  Growth temperature: 37°C
  Growth strain: DH5alpha
  Copy number: High Copy
Gene/Insert
  Gene/Insert name: HPV 6bE6 (alt names: 6bE6; E6)
  Species: HPV
  Insert size (bp): 447
  Mutation: I127T
  GenBank ID: NC_001355 NP_040296.1
  Promoter: CMV
  Tag / fusion protein: FLAG (N terminal on backbone); HA (N terminal on backbone)
  Cloning method: Restriction Enzyme; 5′ cloning site EcoRV (destroyed during cloning); 3′ cloning site EcoRV (destroyed during cloning)
  Sequencing primers: 5′ CMV bam neo 5'; 3′ CMV bam neo 3'
Terms and licenses: Academic/Nonprofit Terms; Industry Terms: Not Available to Industry
How to cite: pNCMV 6bE6 I127T was a gift from Karl Munger (Addgene plasmid # 47861 ; http://n2t.net/addgene:47861 ; RRID:Addgene_47861)
